Addgene plasmid #138441: pcDNA4/TO-ORF24 1-191-2xStrep
Purpose: Expresses truncated ORF24 with a C-terminal 2xStrep tag in mammalian cells
Depositing lab: Britt Glaunsinger. Depositing organization: University of California, Berkeley. Publication: The gammaherpesviral TATA-box-binding protein directly interacts with the CTD of host RNA Pol II to direct late gene transcription. Castaneda AF, Didychuk AL, Louder RK, McCollum CO, Davis ZH, Nogales E, Glaunsinger BA. PLoS Pathog. 2020 Sep 4;16(9):e1008843. doi: 10.1371/journal.ppat.1008843. eCollection 2020 Sep. PubMed 32886723.
Backbone
  Vector backbone: pcDNA4/TO
  Backbone manufacturer: Invitrogen
  Backbone size w/o insert (bp): 5118
  Total vector size (bp): 5694
  Vector type: Mammalian Expression
  Selectable markers: Zeocin
Growth in bacteria
  Bacterial resistance: Ampicillin, 100 μg/mL
  Growth temperature: 37°C
  Growth strain: DH5alpha
  Copy number: High Copy
Gene/Insert
  Gene/Insert name: ORF24
  Species: KSHV (HHV-8)
  Insert size (bp): 573
  Mutation: Amino acids 1-191
  Entrez Gene: ORF24 (a.k.a. HHV8GK18_gp27)
  Promoter: CMV
  Tag / fusion protein: Strep (C terminal on backbone)
  Cloning method: Ligation Independent Cloning
  Sequencing primers: 5′ CGCAAATGGGCGGTAGGCGTG; 3′ TAGAAGGCACAGTCGAGG
Terms and licenses: Academic/Nonprofit Terms; Industry Terms: Not Available to Industry
How to cite: pcDNA4/TO-ORF24 1-191-2xStrep was a gift from Britt Glaunsinger (Addgene plasmid # 138441 ; http://n2t.net/addgene:138441 ; RRID:Addgene_138441)
