[The description below was written by a language model from this plasmid's Addgene catalogue record and pLannotate feature annotations shown in this document.]
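Description:
pcDNA4/TO-ORF24 1-191-2xStrep is a mammalian expression plasmid built on the Invitrogen pcDNA4/TO backbone, about 5.7 kb in total. It is maintained in E. coli through a high-copy ColE1/pUC-type origin with ampicillin selection from the bla gene, and it also carries an f1 phage origin. For selection in mammalian cells it contains a Zeocin resistance cassette in which the Sh ble gene sits behind both the SV40 early promoter and the bacterial EM7 promoter and ends in an SV40 polyadenylation signal, so the marker can function in either host.

The payload is a truncated form of ORF24 from Kaposi's sarcoma-associated herpesvirus (HHV-8), covering amino acids 1–191 (a 573 bp insert), fused at its C terminus to a backbone-encoded 2xStrep tag. The tag itself was not called as a separate feature, but there is unannotated space between the ORF24 fragment and the bGH polyadenylation signal where it would lie. Transcription is driven by the CMV immediate early enhancer and promoter. Two short tet operator matches directly downstream of the promoter, annotated as PLtetO-1 fragments, correspond to the TetO2 arrangement of the "TO" backbone. These sites allow tetracycline-regulated expression in cells that supply the Tet repressor, and expression is constitutive in cells that lack it.

The sequenced and depositor-supplied records differ by only a few bases and in their start coordinate, and they show the same layout. According to the associated publication title, ORF24 is the gammaherpesviral TATA-box-binding protein that contacts the RNA polymerase II CTD to direct late gene transcription. An N-terminal fragment with a Strep tag is suited to affinity purification and interaction mapping, although the record itself only states expression in mammalian cells.
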