Features (pLannotate 1.2.2; 23 found; start..end, strand, type, name):
     28..80      -  misc_feature   bom (fragment): basis of mobility region from pBR322
    235..614     +  enhancer       CMV enhancer: human cytomegalovirus immediate early enhancer
    687..704     -  promoter       CMV promoter (fragment): human cytomegalovirus (CMV) immediate early promoter
    767..818     +  promoter       CMVd2 promoter: truncated human cytomegalovirus (CMV) immediate early promoter that yields moderately reduced expression relative to the full-length promoter
    820..839     +  promoter       PLtetO-1 promoter (fragment): modified phage lambda PL promoter with tet operator sites (Lutz and Bujard, 1997)
    841..860     +  promoter       PLtetO-1 promoter (fragment): modified phage lambda PL promoter with tet operator sites (Lutz and Bujard, 1997)
    868..901     +  promoter       TRE3GV promoter (fragment): 3rd-generation Tet-responsive promoter that can be activated by binding of Tet-On® 3G, optimized for retroviral and lentiviral vectors
   1002..1577    +  CDS            ORF24 (fragment): ORF24_HHV8P - Protein inferred from homology: Swiss-Prot protein existence level 3. From Human herpesvirus 8 type P (isolate GK18) (HHV-8) (Kaposi's sarcoma-associated herpesvirus).
   1708..1932    +  polyA_signal   bGH poly(A) signal: bovine growth hormone polyadenylation signal
   1936..1957    +  promoter       SV40 promoter (fragment): SV40 enhancer and early promoter
   1978..2406    +  rep_origin     f1 ori (sequence partly withheld): f1 bacteriophage origin of replication; arrow indicates direction of (+) strand synthesis
   2420..2749    +  promoter       SV40 promoter: SV40 enhancer and early promoter
   2797..2844    +  promoter       EM7 promoter: synthetic bacterial promoter&nbsp
   2863..3237    +  CDS            BleoR: antibiotic-binding protein; Sh ble from Streptoalloteichus hindustanus; confers resistance to bleomycin, phleomycin, and Zeocin™
   3247..3372    +  CDS            ble (fragment): BLE_KLEPN - Experimental evidence at protein level: Swiss-Prot protein existence level 1. Binding protein with a strong affinity to the bleomycin family of antibiotics. Binds to CL990; an antimitotic-antibiotic compound. From Klebsiella pneumoniae.
   3367..3488    +  polyA_signal   SV40 poly(A) signal: SV40 polyadenylation signal
   3561..3577    -  protein_bind   lac operator: The lac repressor binds to the lac operator to inhibit transcription in E. coli. This inhibition can be relieved by adding lactose or isopropyl-β-D-thiogalactopyranoside (IPTG). lac repressor encoded by lacI
   3585..3615    -  promoter       lac promoter: promoter for the E. coli lac operon
   3630..3651    -  protein_bind   CAP binding site: CAP binding activates transcription in the presence of cAMP. E. coli catabolite activator protein
   3664..3756    -  CDS            lacI (fragment): lac repressor; lacI; The lac repressor binds to the lac operator to inhibit transcription in E. coli. This inhibition can be relieved by adding lactose or isopropyl-β-D-thiogalactopyranoside (IPTG).
   3939..4524    -  rep_origin     ori: high-copy-number ColE1/pMB1/pBR322/pUC origin of replication
   4695..5555    -  CDS            AmpR: β-lactamase; bla; confers resistance to ampicillin, carbenicillin, and related antibiotics
   5556..5660    -  promoter       AmpR promoter: bla
>Addgene plasmid #138441 | pcDNA4/TO-ORF24 1-191-2xStrep | depositor full sequence | sequence record 267321 | pcDNA4/TO-ORF24 1-191-2xStrep sequence 5691 bps
GACGGATCGGGAGATCTCCCGATCCCCTATGGTGCACTCTCAGTACAATCTGCTCTGATGCCGCATAGTT
AAGCCAGTATCTGCTCCCTGCTTGTGTGTTGGAGGTCGCTGAGTAGTGCGCGAGCAAAATTTAAGCTACA
ACAAGGCAAGGCTTGACCGACAATTGCATGAAGAATCTGCTTAGGGTTAGGCGTTTTGCGCTGCTTCGCG
ATGTACGGGCCAGATATACGCGTTGACATTGATTATTGACTAGTTATTAATAGTAATCAATTACGGGGTC
ATTAGTTCATAGCCCATATATGGAGTTCCGCGTTACATAACTTACGGTAAATGGCCCGCCTGGCTGACCG
CCCAACGACCCCCGCCCATTGACGTCAATAATGACGTATGTTCCCATAGTAACGCCAATAGGGACTTTCC
ATTGACGTCAATGGGTGGAGTATTTACGGTAAACTGCCCACTTGGCAGTACATCAAGTGTATCATATGCC
AAGTACGCCCCCTATTGACGTCAATGACGGTAAATGGCCCGCCTGGCATTATGCCCAGTACATGACCTTA
TGGGACTTTCCTACTTGGCAGTACATCTACGTATTAGTCATCGCTATTACCATGGTGATGCGGTTTTGGC
AGTACATCAATGGGCGTGGATAGCGGTTTGACTCACGGGGATTTCCAAGTCTCCACCCCATTGACGTCAA
TGGGAGTTTGTTTTGGAACCAAAATCAACGGGACTTTCCAAAATGTCGTAACAACTCCGCCCCATTGACG
CAAATGGGCGGTAGGCGTGTACGGTGGGAGGTCTATATAAGCAGAGCTCTCCCTATCAGTGATAGAGATC
TCCCTATCAGTGATAGAGATCGTCGACGAGCTCGTTTAGTGAACCGTCAGATCGCCTGGAGACGCCATCC
ACGCTGTTTTGACCTCCATAGAAGACACCGGGACCGATCCAGCCTCCGGACTCTAGCGTTTAAACTTAAG
CTTGGTACCGAGCTCGGATCCATGGCAGCGCTCGAGGGCCCCCTACTACTGCCACCGAGCGCCTCCCTGA
CGACGAGTCCGCAGACCACGTGTTATCAAGCGACTTGGGAATCACAGCTGGAAATATTCTGCTGTCTGGC
CACCAACTCGCACCTGCAGGCAGAGCTGACCTTAGAAGGTCTTGATAAGATGATGCAGCCCGAGCCCACC
TTTTTCGCCTGCAGAGCGATACGCAGACTACTCCTGGGGGAACGCCTCCACCCTTTTATACATCAAGAAG
GGACTCTTTTGGGAAAAGTGGGTCGACGGTACAGCGGCGAAGGTTTAATAATTGACGGTGGTGGAGTGTT
TACGCGCGGACAGATAGACACCGACAACTACCTACCTGCGGTGGGATCATGGGAACTTACCGATGATTGT
GATAAACCCTGCGAATTCAGGGAGCTACGCTCGCTGTATCTTCCCGCGCTACTAACGTGCACCATATGTT
ACAAAGCCATGTTCAGGATAGTGTGCAGGTACCTGGAGTTCTGGGAGTTCGAACAGTGTTTTCATGCGTT
TCTGGCGGTGTTGCCCCATAGTCTACAACCCACACTCGAGGGAGGCGGTGGATGGAGCCACCCCCAGTTC
GAGAAGGGCGGCGGCAGCGGCGGCGGCAGCGGCGGCGGCAGCTGGAGCCACCCCCAGTTCGAGAAGGGGC
CCGTTTAAACCCGCTGATCAGCCTCGACTGTGCCTTCTAGTTGCCAGCCATCTGTTGTTTGCCCCTCCCC
CGTGCCTTCCTTGACCCTGGAAGGTGCCACTCCCACTGTCCTTTCCTAATAAAATGAGGAAATTGCATCG
CATTGTCTGAGTAGGTGTCATTCTATTCTGGGGGGTGGGGTGGGGCAGGACAGCAAGGGGGAGGATTGGG
AAGACAATAGCAGGCATGCTGGGGATGCGGTGGGCTCTATGGCTTCTGAGGCGGAAAGAACCAGCTGGGG
CTCTAGGGGGTATCCCC
[124 nt withheld, positions 1978-2101]
C
[91 nt withheld, positions 2103-2193]
A
[49 nt withheld, positions 2195-2243]
CCTTTGACGTTGGAGTCCACGTTCTTT
[37 nt withheld, positions 2271-2307]
ACCCTATCTCGGTCTATTCTTTTGATTTATAAGGGATTTTGCCGATTTCGGCCTATTGGTTAAAAAATGA
GCTGATTTAACAAAAATTTAACGCGAATTAATTCTGTGGAATGTGTGTCAGTTAGGGTGTGGAAAGTCCC
CAGGCTCCCCAGCAGGCAGAAGTATGCAAAGCATGCATCTCAATTAGTCAGCAACCAGGTGTGGAAAGTC
CCCAGGCTCCCCAGCAGGCAGAAGTATGCAAAGCATGCATCTCAATTAGTCAGCAACCATAGTCCCGCCC
CTAACTCCGCCCATCCCGCCCCTAACTCCGCCCAGTTCCGCCCATTCTCCGCCCCATGGCTGACTAATTT
TTTTTATTTATGCAGAGGCCGAGGCCGCCTCTGCCTCTGAGCTATTCCAGAAGTAGTGAGGAGGCTTTTT
TGGAGGCCTAGGCTTTTGCAAAAAGCTCCCGGGAGCTTGTATATCCATTTTCGGATCTGATCAGCACGTG
TTGACAATTAATCATCGGCATAGTATATCGGCATAGTATAATACGACAAGGTGAGGAACTAAACCATGGC
CAAGTTGACCAGTGCCGTTCCGGTGCTCACCGCGCGCGACGTCGCCGGAGCGGTCGAGTTCTGGACCGAC
CGGCTCGGGTTCTCCCGGGACTTCGTGGAGGACGACTTCGCCGGTGTGGTCCGGGACGACGTGACCCTGT
TCATCAGCGCGGTCCAGGACCAGGTGGTGCCGGACAACACCCTGGCCTGGGTGTGGGTGCGCGGCCTGGA
CGAGCTGTACGCCGAGTGGTCGGAGGTCGTGTCCACGAACTTCCGGGACGCCTCCGGGCCGGCCATGACC
GAGATCGGCGAGCAGCCGTGGGGGCGGGAGTTCGCCCTGCGCGACCCGGCCGGCAACTGCGTGCACTTCG
TGGCCGAGGAGCAGGACTGACACGTGCTACGAGATTTCGATTCCACCGCCGCCTTCTATGAAAGGTTGGG
CTTCGGAATCGTTTTCCGGGACGCCGGCTGGATGATCCTCCAGCGCGGGGATCTCATGCTGGAGTTCTTC
GCCCACCCCAACTTGTTTATTGCAGCTTATAATGGTTACAAATAAAGCAATAGCATCACAAATTTCACAA
ATAAAGCATTTTTTTCACTGCATTCTAGTTGTGGTTTGTCCAAACTCATCAATGTATCTTATCATGTCTG
TATACCGTCGACCTCTAGCTAGAGCTTGGCGTAATCATGGTCATAGCTGTTTCCTGTGTGAAATTGTTAT
CCGCTCACAATTCCACACAACATACGAGCCGGAAGCATAAAGTGTAAAGCCTGGGGTGCCTAATGAGTGA
GCTAACTCACATTAATTGCGTTGCGCTCACTGCCCGCTTTCCAGTCGGGAAACCTGTCGTGCCAGCTGCA
TTAATGAATCGGCCAACGCGCGGGGAGAGGCGGTTTGCGTATTGGGCGCTCTTCCGCTTCCTCGCTCACT
GACTCGCTGCGCTCGGTCGTTCGGCTGCGGCGAGCGGTATCAGCTCACTCAAAGGCGGTAATACGGTTAT
CCACAGAATCAGGGGATAACGCAGGAAAGAACATGTGAGCAAAAGGCCAGCAAAAGGCCAGGAACCGTAA
AAAGGCCGCGTTGCTGGCGTTTTTCCATAGGCTCCGCCCCCCTGACGAGCATCACAAAAATCGACGCTCA
AGTCAGAGGTGGCGAAACCCGACAGGACTATAAAGATACCAGGCGTTTCCCCCTGGAAGCTCCCTCGTGC
GCTCTCCTGTTCCGACCCTGCCGCTTACCGGATACCTGTCCGCCTTTCTCCCTTCGGGAAGCGTGGCGCT
TTCTCATAGCTCACGCTGTAGGTATCTCAGTTCGGTGTAGGTCGTTCGCTCCAAGCTGGGCTGTGTGCAC
GAACCCCCCGTTCAGCCCGACCGCTGCGCCTTATCCGGTAACTATCGTCTTGAGTCCAACCCGGTAAGAC
ACGACTTATCGCCACTGGCAGCAGCCACTGGTAACAGGATTAGCAGAGCGAGGTATGTAGGCGGTGCTAC
AGAGTTCTTGAAGTGGTGGCCTAACTACGGCTACACTAGAAGAACAGTATTTGGTATCTGCGCTCTGCTG
AAGCCAGTTACCTTCGGAAAAAGAGTTGGTAGCTCTTGATCCGGCAAACAAACCACCGCTGGTAGCGGTT
TTTTTGTTTGCAAGCAGCAGATTACGCGCAGAAAAAAAGGATCTCAAGAAGATCCTTTGATCTTTTCTAC
GGGGTCTGACGCTCAGTGGAACGAAAACTCACGTTAAGGGATTTTGGTCATGAGATTATCAAAAAGGATC
TTCACCTAGATCCTTTTAAATTAAAAATGAAGTTTTAAATCAATCTAAAGTATATATGAGTAAACTTGGT
CTGACAGTTACCAATGCTTAATCAGTGAGGCACCTATCTCAGCGATCTGTCTATTTCGTTCATCCATAGT
TGCCTGACTCCCCGTCGTGTAGATAACTACGATACGGGAGGGCTTACCATCTGGCCCCAGTGCTGCAATG
ATACCGCGAGACCCACGCTCACCGGCTCCAGATTTATCAGCAATAAACCAGCCAGCCGGAAGGGCCGAGC
GCAGAAGTGGTCCTGCAACTTTATCCGCCTCCATCCAGTCTATTAATTGTTGCCGGGAAGCTAGAGTAAG
TAGTTCGCCAGTTAATAGTTTGCGCAACGTTGTTGCCATTGCTACAGGCATCGTGGTGTCACGCTCGTCG
TTTGGTATGGCTTCATTCAGCTCCGGTTCCCAACGATCAAGGCGAGTTACATGATCCCCCATGTTGTGCA
AAAAAGCGGTTAGCTCCTTCGGTCCTCCGATCGTTGTCAGAAGTAAGTTGGCCGCAGTGTTATCACTCAT
GGTTATGGCAGCACTGCATAATTCTCTTACTGTCATGCCATCCGTAAGATGCTTTTCTGTGACTGGTGAG
TACTCAACCAAGTCATTCTGAGAATAGTGTATGCGGCGACCGAGTTGCTCTTGCCCGGCGTCAATACGGG
ATAATACCGCGCCACATAGCAGAACTTTAAAAGTGCTCATCATTGGAAAACGTTCTTCGGGGCGAAAACT
CTCAAGGATCTTACCGCTGTTGAGATCCAGTTCGATGTAACCCACTCGTGCACCCAACTGATCTTCAGCA
TCTTTTACTTTCACCAGCGTTTCTGGGTGAGCAAAAACAGGAAGGCAAAATGCCGCAAAAAAGGGAATAA
GGGCGACACGGAAATGTTGAATACTCATACTCTTCCTTTTTCAATATTATTGAAGCATTTATCAGGGTTA
TTGTCTCATGAGCGGATACATATTTGAATGTATTTAGAAAAATAAACAAATAGGGGTTCCGCGCACATTT
CCCCGAAAAGTGCCACCTGACGTC
