Features (pLannotate 1.2.2; 22 found; start..end, strand, type, name):
      1..380     +  enhancer       CMV enhancer: human cytomegalovirus immediate early enhancer
    381..584     +  promoter       CMV promoter: human cytomegalovirus (CMV) immediate early promoter
    586..605     +  promoter       PLtetO-1 promoter (fragment): modified phage lambda PL promoter with tet operator sites (Lutz and Bujard, 1997)
    607..626     +  promoter       PLtetO-1 promoter (fragment): modified phage lambda PL promoter with tet operator sites (Lutz and Bujard, 1997)
    634..667     +  promoter       TRE3GV promoter (fragment): 3rd-generation Tet-responsive promoter that can be activated by binding of Tet-On® 3G, optimized for retroviral and lentiviral vectors
    768..1343    +  CDS            ORF24 (fragment): ORF24_HHV8P - Protein inferred from homology: Swiss-Prot protein existence level 3. From Human herpesvirus 8 type P (isolate GK18) (HHV-8) (Kaposi's sarcoma-associated herpesvirus).
   1474..1698    +  polyA_signal   bGH poly(A) signal: bovine growth hormone polyadenylation signal
   1702..1723    +  promoter       SV40 promoter (fragment): SV40 enhancer and early promoter
   1744..2172    +  rep_origin     f1 ori (sequence partly withheld): f1 bacteriophage origin of replication; arrow indicates direction of (+) strand synthesis
   2186..2515    +  promoter       SV40 promoter: SV40 enhancer and early promoter
   2563..2610    +  promoter       EM7 promoter: synthetic bacterial promoter&nbsp
   2629..3003    +  CDS            BleoR: antibiotic-binding protein; Sh ble from Streptoalloteichus hindustanus; confers resistance to bleomycin, phleomycin, and Zeocin™
   3013..3138    +  CDS            ble (fragment): BLE_KLEPN - Experimental evidence at protein level: Swiss-Prot protein existence level 1. Binding protein with a strong affinity to the bleomycin family of antibiotics. Binds to CL990; an antimitotic-antibiotic compound. From Klebsiella pneumoniae.
   3133..3254    +  polyA_signal   SV40 poly(A) signal: SV40 polyadenylation signal
   3327..3343    -  protein_bind   lac operator: The lac repressor binds to the lac operator to inhibit transcription in E. coli. This inhibition can be relieved by adding lactose or isopropyl-β-D-thiogalactopyranoside (IPTG). lac repressor encoded by lacI
   3351..3381    -  promoter       lac promoter: promoter for the E. coli lac operon
   3396..3417    -  protein_bind   CAP binding site: CAP binding activates transcription in the presence of cAMP. E. coli catabolite activator protein
   3430..3522    -  CDS            lacI (fragment): lac repressor; lacI; The lac repressor binds to the lac operator to inhibit transcription in E. coli. This inhibition can be relieved by adding lactose or isopropyl-β-D-thiogalactopyranoside (IPTG).
   3705..4293    -  rep_origin     ori: high-copy-number ColE1/pMB1/pBR322/pUC origin of replication
   4464..5324    -  CDS            AmpR: β-lactamase; bla; confers resistance to ampicillin, carbenicillin, and related antibiotics
   5325..5429    -  promoter       AmpR promoter: bla
   5488..5540    -  misc_feature   bom (fragment): basis of mobility region from pBR322
>Addgene plasmid #138441 | pcDNA4/TO-ORF24 1-191-2xStrep | addgene full sequence | sequence record 272852 | Addgene NGS Result
GACATTGATTATTGACTAGTTATTAATAGTAATCAATTACGGGGTCATTAGTTCATAGCCCATATATGGA
GTTCCGCGTTACATAACTTACGGTAAATGGCCCGCCTGGCTGACCGCCCAACGACCCCCGCCCATTGACG
TCAATAATGACGTATGTTCCCATAGTAACGCCAATAGGGACTTTCCATTGACGTCAATGGGTGGAGTATT
TACGGTAAACTGCCCACTTGGCAGTACATCAAGTGTATCATATGCCAAGTACGCCCCCTATTGACGTCAA
TGACGGTAAATGGCCCGCCTGGCATTATGCCCAGTACATGACCTTATGGGACTTTCCTACTTGGCAGTAC
ATCTACGTATTAGTCATCGCTATTACCATGGTGATGCGGTTTTGGCAGTACATCAATGGGCGTGGATAGC
GGTTTGACTCACGGGGATTTCCAAGTCTCCACCCCATTGACGTCAATGGGAGTTTGTTTTGGCACCAAAA
TCAACGGGACTTTCCAAAATGTCGTAACAACTCCGCCCCATTGACGCAAATGGGCGGTAGGCGTGTACGG
TGGGAGGTCTATATAAGCAGAGCTCTCCCTATCAGTGATAGAGATCTCCCTATCAGTGATAGAGATCGTC
GACGAGCTCGTTTAGTGAACCGTCAGATCGCCTGGAGACGCCATCCACGCTGTTTTGACCTCCATAGAAG
ACACCGGGACCGATCCAGCCTCCGGACTCTAGCGTTTAAACTTAAGCTTGGTACCGAGCTCGGATCCATG
GCAGCGCTCGAGGGCCCCCTACTACTGCCACCGAGCGCCTCCCTGACGACGAGTCCGCAGACCACGTGTT
ATCAAGCGACTTGGGAATCACAGCTGGAAATATTCTGCTGTCTGGCCACCAACTCGCACCTGCAGGCAGA
GCTGACCTTAGAAGGTCTTGATAAGATGATGCAGCCCGAGCCCACCTTTTTCGCCTGCAGAGCGATACGC
AGACTACTCCTGGGGGAACGCCTCCACCCTTTTATACATCAAGAAGGGACTCTTTTGGGAAAAGTGGGTC
GACGGTACAGCGGCGAAGGTTTAATAATTGACGGTGGTGGAGTGTTTACGCGCGGACAGATAGACACCGA
CAACTACCTACCTGCGGTGGGATCATGGGAACTTACCGATGATTGTGATAAACCCTGCGAATTCAGGGAG
CTACGCTCGCTGTATCTTCCCGCGCTACTAACGTGCACCATATGTTACAAAGCCATGTTCAGGATAGTGT
GCAGGTACCTGGAGTTCTGGGAGTTCGAACAGTGTTTTCATGCGTTTCTGGCGGTGTTGCCCCATAGTCT
ACAACCCACACTCGAGGGAGGCGGTGGATGGAGCCACCCCCAGTTCGAGAAGGGCGGCGGCAGCGGCGGC
GGCAGCGGCGGCGGCAGCTGGAGCCACCCCCAGTTCGAGAAGGGGCCCGTTTAAACCCGCTGATCAGCCT
CGACTGTGCCTTCTAGTTGCCAGCCATCTGTTGTTTGCCCCTCCCCCGTGCCTTCCTTGACCCTGGAAGG
TGCCACTCCCACTGTCCTTTCCTAATAAAATGAGGAAATTGCATCGCATTGTCTGAGTAGGTGTCATTCT
ATTCTGGGGGGTGGGGTGGGGCAGGACAGCAAGGGGGAGGATTGGGAAGACAATAGCAGGCATGCTGGGG
ATGCGGTGGGCTCTATGGCTTCTGAGGCGGAAAGAACCAGCTGGGGCTCTAGGGGGTATCCCC
[124 nt withheld, positions 1744-1867]
C
[91 nt withheld, positions 1869-1959]
A
[49 nt withheld, positions 1961-2009]
CCTTTGACGTTGGAGTCCACGTTCTTT
[37 nt withheld, positions 2037-2073]
ACCCTATCTCGGTCTATTCTTTTGATTTATAAGGGATTTTGCCGATTTCGGCCTATTGGTTAAAAAATGA
GCTGATTTAACAAAAATTTAACGCGAATTAATTCTGTGGAATGTGTGTCAGTTAGGGTGTGGAAAGTCCC
CAGGCTCCCCAGCAGGCAGAAGTATGCAAAGCATGCATCTCAATTAGTCAGCAACCAGGTGTGGAAAGTC
CCCAGGCTCCCCAGCAGGCAGAAGTATGCAAAGCATGCATCTCAATTAGTCAGCAACCATAGTCCCGCCC
CTAACTCCGCCCATCCCGCCCCTAACTCCGCCCAGTTCCGCCCATTCTCCGCCCCATGGCTGACTAATTT
TTTTTATTTATGCAGAGGCCGAGGCCGCCTCTGCCTCTGAGCTATTCCAGAAGTAGTGAGGAGGCTTTTT
TGGAGGCCTAGGCTTTTGCAAAAAGCTCCCGGGAGCTTGTATATCCATTTTCGGATCTGATCAGCACGTG
TTGACAATTAATCATCGGCATAGTATATCGGCATAGTATAATACGACAAGGTGAGGAACTAAACCATGGC
CAAGTTGACCAGTGCCGTTCCGGTGCTCACCGCGCGCGACGTCGCCGGAGCGGTCGAGTTCTGGACCGAC
CGGCTCGGGTTCTCCCGGGACTTCGTGGAGGACGACTTCGCCGGTGTGGTCCGGGACGACGTGACCCTGT
TCATCAGCGCGGTCCAGGACCAGGTGGTGCCGGACAACACCCTGGCCTGGGTGTGGGTGCGCGGCCTGGA
CGAGCTGTACGCCGAGTGGTCGGAGGTCGTGTCCACGAACTTCCGGGACGCCTCCGGGCCGGCCATGACC
GAGATCGGCGAGCAGCCGTGGGGGCGGGAGTTCGCCCTGCGCGACCCGGCCGGCAACTGCGTGCACTTCG
TGGCCGAGGAGCAGGACTGACACGTGCTACGAGATTTCGATTCCACCGCCGCCTTCTATGAAAGGTTGGG
CTTCGGAATCGTTTTCCGGGACGCCGGCTGGATGATCCTCCAGCGCGGGGATCTCATGCTGGAGTTCTTC
GCCCACCCCAACTTGTTTATTGCAGCTTATAATGGTTACAAATAAAGCAATAGCATCACAAATTTCACAA
ATAAAGCATTTTTTTCACTGCATTCTAGTTGTGGTTTGTCCAAACTCATCAATGTATCTTATCATGTCTG
TATACCGTCGACCTCTAGCTAGAGCTTGGCGTAATCATGGTCATAGCTGTTTCCTGTGTGAAATTGTTAT
CCGCTCACAATTCCACACAACATACGAGCCGGAAGCATAAAGTGTAAAGCCTGGGGTGCCTAATGAGTGA
GCTAACTCACATTAATTGCGTTGCGCTCACTGCCCGCTTTCCAGTCGGGAAACCTGTCGTGCCAGCTGCA
TTAATGAATCGGCCAACGCGCGGGGAGAGGCGGTTTGCGTATTGGGCGCTCTTCCGCTTCCTCGCTCACT
GACTCGCTGCGCTCGGTCGTTCGGCTGCGGCGAGCGGTATCAGCTCACTCAAAGGCGGTAATACGGTTAT
CCACAGAATCAGGGGATAACGCAGGAAAGAACATGTGAGCAAAAGGCCAGCAAAAGGCCAGGAACCGTAA
AAAGGCCGCGTTGCTGGCGTTTTTCCATAGGCTCCGCCCCCCTGACGAGCATCACAAAAATCGACGCTCA
AGTCAGAGGTGGCGAAACCCGACAGGACTATAAAGATACCAGGCGTTTCCCCCTGGAAGCTCCCTCGTGC
GCTCTCCTGTTCCGACCCTGCCGCTTACCGGATACCTGTCCGCCTTTCTCCCTTCGGGAAGCGTGGCGCT
TTCTCATAGCTCACGCTGTAGGTATCTCAGTTCGGTGTAGGTCGTTCGCTCCAAGCTGGGCTGTGTGCAC
GAACCCCCCGTTCAGCCCGACCGCTGCGCCTTATCCGGTAACTATCGTCTTGAGTCCAACCCGGTAAGAC
ACGACTTATCGCCACTGGCAGCAGCCACTGGTAACAGGATTAGCAGAGCGAGGTATGTAGGCGGTGCTAC
AGAGTTCTTGAAGTGGTGGCCTAACTACGGCTACACTAGAAGAACAGTATTTGGTATCTGCGCTCTGCTG
AAGCCAGTTACCTTCGGAAAAAGAGTTGGTAGCTCTTGATCCGGCAAACAAACCACCGCTGGTAGCGGTG
GTTTTTTTGTTTGCAAGCAGCAGATTACGCGCAGAAAAAAAGGATCTCAAGAAGATCCTTTGATCTTTTC
TACGGGGTCTGACGCTCAGTGGAACGAAAACTCACGTTAAGGGATTTTGGTCATGAGATTATCAAAAAGG
ATCTTCACCTAGATCCTTTTAAATTAAAAATGAAGTTTTAAATCAATCTAAAGTATATATGAGTAAACTT
GGTCTGACAGTTACCAATGCTTAATCAGTGAGGCACCTATCTCAGCGATCTGTCTATTTCGTTCATCCAT
AGTTGCCTGACTCCCCGTCGTGTAGATAACTACGATACGGGAGGGCTTACCATCTGGCCCCAGTGCTGCA
ATGATACCGCGAGACCCACGCTCACCGGCTCCAGATTTATCAGCAATAAACCAGCCAGCCGGAAGGGCCG
AGCGCAGAAGTGGTCCTGCAACTTTATCCGCCTCCATCCAGTCTATTAATTGTTGCCGGGAAGCTAGAGT
AAGTAGTTCGCCAGTTAATAGTTTGCGCAACGTTGTTGCCATTGCTACAGGCATCGTGGTGTCACGCTCG
TCGTTTGGTATGGCTTCATTCAGCTCCGGTTCCCAACGATCAAGGCGAGTTACATGATCCCCCATGTTGT
GCAAAAAAGCGGTTAGCTCCTTCGGTCCTCCGATCGTTGTCAGAAGTAAGTTGGCCGCAGTGTTATCACT
CATGGTTATGGCAGCACTGCATAATTCTCTTACTGTCATGCCATCCGTAAGATGCTTTTCTGTGACTGGT
GAGTACTCAACCAAGTCATTCTGAGAATAGTGTATGCGGCGACCGAGTTGCTCTTGCCCGGCGTCAATAC
GGGATAATACCGCGCCACATAGCAGAACTTTAAAAGTGCTCATCATTGGAAAACGTTCTTCGGGGCGAAA
ACTCTCAAGGATCTTACCGCTGTTGAGATCCAGTTCGATGTAACCCACTCGTGCACCCAACTGATCTTCA
GCATCTTTTACTTTCACCAGCGTTTCTGGGTGAGCAAAAACAGGAAGGCAAAATGCCGCAAAAAAGGGAA
TAAGGGCGACACGGAAATGTTGAATACTCATACTCTTCCTTTTTCAATATTATTGAAGCATTTATCAGGG
TTATTGTCTCATGAGCGGATACATATTTGAATGTATTTAGAAAAATAAACAAATAGGGGTTCCGCGCACA
TTTCCCCGAAAAGTGCCACCTGACGTCGACGGATCGGGAGATCTCCCGATCCCCTATGGTGCACTCTCAG
TACAATCTGCTCTGATGCCGCATAGTTAAGCCAGTATCTGCTCCCTGCTTGTGTGTTGGAGGTCGCTGAG
TAGTGCGCGAGCAAAATTTAAGCTACAACAAGGCAAGGCTTGACCGACAATTGCATGAAGAATCTGCTTA
GGGTTAGGCGTTTTGCGCTGCTTCGCGATGTACGGGCCAGATATACGCGTT
